>Addgene plasmid #112378 | pSNAI2-donor | depositor full sequence | sequence record 211769 | Full Sequence
GACCTGCAGGCATGCAAGCTTGGCGTAATCATGGTCATAGCTGTTTCCTGTGTGAAATTGTTATCCGCTC
ACAATTCCACACAACATACGAGCCGGAAGCATAAAGTGTAAAGCCTGGGGTGCCTAATGAGTGAGCTAAC
TCACATTAATTGCGTTGCGCTCACTGCCCGCTTTCCAGTCGGGAAACCTGTCGTGCCAGCTGCATTAATG
AATCGGCCAACGCGCGGGGAGAGGCGGTTTGCGTATTGGGCGCTCTTCCGCTTCCTCGCTCACTGACTCG
CTGCGCTCGGTCGTTCGGCTGCGGCGAGCGGTATCAGCTCACTCAAAGGCGGTAATACGGTTATCCACAG
AATCAGGGGATAACGCAGGAAAGAACATGTGAGCAAAAGGCCAGCAAAAGGCCAGGAACCGTAAAAAGGC
CGCGTTGCTGGCGTTTTTCCATAGGCTCCGCCCCCCTGACGAGCATCACAAAAATCGACGCTCAAGTCAG
AGGTGGCGAAACCCGACAGGACTATAAAGATACCAGGCGTTTCCCCCTGGAAGCTCCCTCGTGCGCTCTC
CTGTTCCGACCCTGCCGCTTACCGGATACCTGTCCGCCTTTCTCCCTTCGGGAAGCGTGGCGCTTTCTCA
TAGCTCACGCTGTAGGTATCTCAGTTCGGTGTAGGTCGTTCGCTCCAAGCTGGGCTGTGTGCACGAACCC
CCCGTTCAGCCCGACCGCTGCGCCTTATCCGGTAACTATCGTCTTGAGTCCAACCCGGTAAGACACGACT
TATCGCCACTGGCAGCAGCCACTGGTAACAGGATTAGCAGAGCGAGGTATGTAGGCGGTGCTACAGAGTT
CTTGAAGTGGTGGCCTAACTACGGCTACACTAGAAGGACAGTATTTGGTATCTGCGCTCTGCTGAAGCCA
GTTACCTTCGGAAAAAGAGTTGGTAGCTCTTGATCCGGCAAACAAACCACCGCTGGTAGCGGTGGTTTTT
TTGTTTGCAAGCAGCAGATTACGCGCAGAAAAAAAGGATCTCAAGAAGATCCTTTGATCTTTTCTACGGG
GTCTGACGCTCAGTGGAACGAAAACTCACGTTAAGGGATTTTGGTCATGAGATTATCAAAAAGGATCTTC
ACCTAGATCCTTTTAAATTAAAAATGAAGTTTTAAATCAATCTAAAGTATATATGAGTAAACTTGGTCTG
ACAGTTACCAATGCTTAATCAGTGAGGCACCTATCTCAGCGATCTGTCTATTTCGTTCATCCATAGTTGC
CTGACTCCCCGTCGTGTAGATAACTACGATACGGGAGGGCTTACCATCTGGCCCCAGTGCTGCAATGATA
CCGCGAGACCCACGCTCACCGGCTCCAGATTTATCAGCAATAAACCAGCCAGCCGGAAGGGCCGAGCGCA
GAAGTGGTCCTGCAACTTTATCCGCCTCCATCCAGTCTATTAATTGTTGCCGGGAAGCTAGAGTAAGTAG
TTCGCCAGTTAATAGTTTGCGCAACGTTGTTGCCATTGCTACAGGCATCGTGGTGTCACGCTCGTCGTTT
GGTATGGCTTCATTCAGCTCCGGTTCCCAACGATCAAGGCGAGTTACATGATCCCCCATGTTGTGCAAAA
AAGCGGTTAGCTCCTTCGGTCCTCCGATCGTTGTCAGAAGTAAGTTGGCCGCAGTGTTATCACTCATGGT
TATGGCAGCACTGCATAATTCTCTTACTGTCATGCCATCCGTAAGATGCTTTTCTGTGACTGGTGAGTAC
TCAACCAAGTCATTCTGAGAATAGTGTATGCGGCGACCGAGTTGCTCTTGCCCGGCGTCAATACGGGATA
ATACCGCGCCACATAGCAGAACTTTAAAAGTGCTCATCATTGGAAAACGTTCTTCGGGGCGAAAACTCTC
AAGGATCTTACCGCTGTTGAGATCCAGTTCGATGTAACCCACTCGTGCACCCAACTGATCTTCAGCATCT
TTTACTTTCACCAGCGTTTCTGGGTGAGCAAAAACAGGAAGGCAAAATGCCGCAAAAAAGGGAATAAGGG
CGACACGGAAATGTTGAATACTCATACTCTTCCTTTTTCAATATTATTGAAGCATTTATCAGGGTTATTG
TCTCATGAGCGGATACATATTTGAATGTATTTAGAAAAATAAACAAATAGGGGTTCCGCGCACATTTCCC
CGAAAAGTGCCACCTGACGTCTAAGAAACCATTATTATCATGACATTAACCTATAAAAATAGGCGTATCA
CGAGGCCCTTTCGTCTCGCGCGTTTCGGTGATGACGGTGAAAACCTCTGACACATGCAGCTCCCGGAGAC
GGTCACAGCTTGTCTGTAAGCGGATGCCGGGAGCAGACAAGCCCGTCAGGGCGCGTCAGCGGGTGTTGGC
GGGTGTCGGGGCTGGCTTAACTATGCGGCATCAGAGCAGATTGTACTGAGAGTGCACCATATGCGGTGTG
AAATACCGCACAGATGCGTAAGGAGAAAATACCGCATCAGGCGCCATTCGCCATTCAGGCTGCGCAACTG
TTGGGAAGGGCGATCGGTGCGGGCCTCTTCGCTATTACGCCAGCTGGCGAAAGGGGGATGTGCTGCAAGG
CGATTAAGTTGGGTAACGCCAGGGTTTTCCCAGTCACGACGTTGTAAAACGACGGCCAGTGAATTCGAGC
TCGGTACCCGGCGCCCTGAAGATGCATATTCGGACCCACACATTACCTTGTGTTTGCAAGATCTGCGGCA
AGGCGTTTTCCAGACCCTGGTTGCTTCAAGGACACATTAGAACTCACACGGGTAAGAGAAAAACCATAGG
CAGGAATGTTACTCTGAGATACAATGAAGCCCTGGGCTGGCTGTTGGATTTGCATGAAGTTGTGACATAG
TGCTTTTAATGATGGACAGTCATTGATAGCTACTTCCTGACTACTCAAAAAGTTGTTAGGGCACAAAGTG
CTCCATTTCTTGCTAACAACCTCTGCTCCAGGGACTGCAAACAGCATGTAGACTTTGGAAAGTAGATTCA
GAAGGTTTGGTCTCAAAGATCAGTTAGAAAATCAGGAAAGATGTGCTTGAATGTGTGTTCTGTGAAACTG
CCCCCAGTAATCAGCAAATACAAATGTTGCTATCTTAATCAATTGATTTGGTTAATAGATGAAGGCTTTT
CCTACAGTTTTCTGTTAGTTACATTCTTGCTCTGATATTTGTCACCCGTGGGTGACTTGGATAGTTGAAA
CTAAATTTACTTTGCCTCTCTTGCTTTGTTTGGGGATTTTTTGCTCCTTAATTTCTTATTCGTATCACAG
AATTATTCTGCAGGGTATCATGGCACTTAGACCACCTTAATCATAGTACAGAAAGAGGGAAAAGGGGAAA
TATTGGGAAATGTTGGGAGGTGCTCAACATTAGCTGCATCTGCTAAAGCAGAAAGCTTTAAGAAGTGAAA
GTCCAAGAACTACGTAAATTATTTCTGTATGATTGGCAGCAGTAATAATATTCGTGTATGATTTTTAAAT
GCAATATTCAAGTTTATCTTAAAAATTCAGGTATTTTTAAAAGTGTCTATTATGAGGGATTTTAATCAGG
TTTTGCTGCTTCTCATTATTTAAGCAAAATGTGATTGACTTTTGTTAACATGATTTTACTTTATGTTTCC
TCTAAAAACACTGACTGTCTTTCTTTTTTTCTCCCACTCCACCCCCAGGGGAGAAGCCTTTTTCTTGCCC
TCACTGCAACAGAGCATTTGCAGACAGGTCAAATCTGAGGGCTCATCTGCAGACCCATTCTGATGTAAAG
AAATACCAGTGCAAAAACTGCTCCAAAACCTTCTCCAGAATGTCTCTCCTGCACAAACATGAGGAATCTG
GCTGCTGTGTAGCACACGGGATTCCAACTACTGCAAGCGAGAATCTTTATTTTCAGGGCGCCGCCAAATT
CAAAGAAACCGCTGCTGCTAAATTCGAACGCCAGCACATGGACAGCGGAGGTGGAGGTTCGAGCGGTCCC
TCGGGTTCGTCGAGCCTGGAAGTTCTGTTCCAGGGGCCCCTGTCGTCGAGCGGTCCCTCGGGTTCGATGG
TGAGCAAAGGCGAGGAGCTGTTCACCGGGGTGGTGCCCATCCTGGTCGAGCTGGACGGCGACGTAAACGG
CCACAAGTTCAGCGTGTCCGGCGAGGGCGAGGGCGATGCCACCTACGGCAAGCTGACCCTGAAGTTCATC
TGCACCACCGGCAAGCTGCCCGTGCCCTGGCCCACCCTCGTGACCACCCTGACCTACGGCGTGCAGTGCT
TCAGCCGCTACCCCGACCACATGAAGCAGCACGACTTCTTCAAGTCCGCCATGCCCGAAGGCTACGTCCA
GGAGCGCACCATCTTCTTCAAGGACGACGGCAACTACAAGACCCGCGCCGAGGTGAAGTTCGAGGGCGAC
ACCCTGGTGAACCGCATCGAGCTGAAGGGCATCGACTTCAAGGAGGACGGCAACATCCTGGGGCACAAGC
TGGAGTACAACTACAACAGCCACAACGTCTATATCATGGCCGACAAGCAGAAGAACGGCATCAAGGTGAA
CTTCAAGATCCGCCACAACATCGAGGACGGCAGCGTGCAGCTCGCCGACCACTACCAGCAGAACACCCCC
ATCGGCGACGGCCCCGTGCTGCTGCCCGACAACCACTACCTGAGCACCCAGTCCGCCCTGAGCAAAGACC
CCAACGAGAAGCGCGATCACATGGTCCTTAAGGAGTTCGTGACCGCCGCCGGGATCACTCTCGGCATGGA
CGAGCTGTACAAGTAATGATCTAGAGTCGAGTTAATTAAGAATTCCGCCCCCCCCCCTCTCCCTCCCCCC
CCCTAACGTTACTGGCCGAAGCCGCTTGGAATAAGGCCGGTGTGCGTTTGTCTATATGTTATTTTCCACC
ATATTGCCGTCTTTTGGCAATGTGAGGGCCCGGAAACCTGGCCCTGTCTTCTTGACGAGCATTCCTAGGG
GTCTTTCCCCTCTCGCCAAAGGAATGCAGGGTCTGTTGAATGTCGTGAAGGAAGCAGTTCCTCTGGAAGC
TTCTTGAAGACAAACAACGTCTGTAGCGACCCTTTGCAGGCAGCGGAACCCCCCACCTGGCGACAGGTGC
CTCTGCGGCCAAAAGCCACGTGTATAAGATACACCTGCAAAGGCGGCACAACCCCAGTGCCACGTTGTGA
GTTGGATAGTTGTGGAAAGAGTCAAATGGCTCTCCTCAAGCGTATTCAACAAGGGGCTGAAGGATGCCCA
GAAGGTACCCCATTGTATGGGATCTGATCTGGGGCCTCGGTGCACATGCTTTACATGTGTTTAGTCGAGG
TTAAAAAAACGTCTAGGCCCCCCGAACCACGGGGACGTGGTTTTCCTTTGAAAAACACGATGATAATATG
GCCACAACCTGTTACATTGCACAAGATAAAAATATATCATCACGAACAGTAAAACTGTCTGCTTACATAA
ACAGTAATACAAGGGGTGTTATGGGATCGGCCATTGAACAAGATGGATTGCACGCAGGTTCTCCGGCCGC
TTGGGTGGAGAGGCTATTCGGCTATGACTGGGCACAACAGACAATCGGCTGCTCTGATGCCGCCGTGTTC
CGGCTGTCAGCGCAGGGGCGCCCGGTTCTTTTTGTCAAGACCGACCTGTCCGGTGCCCTGAATGAACTGC
AGGACGAGGCAGCGCGGCTATCGTGGCTGGCCACGACGGGCGTTCCTTGCGCAGCTGTGCTCGACGTTGT
CACTGAAGCGGGAAGGGACTGGCTGCTATTGGGCGAAGTGCCGGGGCAGGATCTCCTGTCATCTCACCTT
GCTCCTGCCGAGAAAGTATCCATCATGGCTGATGCAATGCGGCGGCTGCATACGCTTGATCCGGCTACCT
GCCCATTCGACCACCAAGCGAAACATCGCATCGAGCGAGCACGTACTCGGATGGAAGCCGGTCTTGTCGA
TCAGGATGATCTGGACGAAGAGCATCAGGGGCTCGCGCCAGCCGAACTGTTCGCCAGGCTCAAGGCGCGC
ATGCCCGACGGCGAGGATCTCGTCGTGACCCATGGCGATGCCTGCTTGCCGAATATCATGGTGGAAAATG
GCCGCTTTTCTGGATTCATCGACTGTGGCCGGCTGGGTGTGGCGGACCGCTATCAGGACATAGCGTTGGC
TACCCGTGATATTGCTGAAGAGCTTGGCGGCGAATGGGCTGACCGCTTCCTCGTGCTTTACGGTATCGCC
GCTCCCGATTCGCAGCGCATCGCCTTCTATCGCCTTCTTGACGAGTTCTTCTGAGTCGTGACGCAATCAA
TGTTTACTCGAACAGAATGCATTTCTTCACTCCGAAGCCAAATGACAAATAAAGTCCAAAGGCATTTTCT
CCTGTGCTGACCAACCAAATAATATGTATAGACACACACACATATGCACACACACACACACACACCCACA
GAGAGAGAGCTGCAAGAGCATGGAATTCATGTGTTTAAAGATAATCCTTTCCATGTGAAGTTTAAAATTA
CTATATATTTGCTGATGGCTAGATTGAGAGAATAAAAGACAGTAACCTTTCTCTTCAAAGATAAAATGAA
AAGCACATTGCATCTTTTCTTCCTAAAAAAATGCAAAGATTTACATTGCTGCCAAATCATTTCAACTGAA
AAGAACAGTATTGCTTTGTAATAGAGTCTGTAATAGGATTTCCCATAGGAAGAGATCTGCCAGACGCGAA
CTCAGGTGCCTTAAAAAGTATTCCAAGTTTACTCCATTACATGTCGGTTGTCTGGTTGCCATTGTTGAAC
TAAAGCCTTTTTTTGATTACCTGTAGTGCTTTAAAGTATATTTTTAAAAGGGAGGAAAAAAATAACAAGA
ACAAAACACAGGAGAATGTATTAAAAGTATTTTTGTTTTGTTTTGTTTTTGCCAATTAACAGTATGTGCC
TTGGGGGAGGAGGGAAAGATTAGCTTTGAACATTCCTGGCGCATGCTCCATTGTCTTACTATTTTAAAAC
ATTTTAATAATTTTTGAAAATTAATTAAAGATGGGAATAAGTGCAAAAGAGGATTCTTACAAATTCATTA
ATGTACTTAAACTATTTCAAATGCATACCACAAATGCAATAATACAATACCCCTTCCAAGTGCC
Features (pLannotate 1.2.2; 17 found; start..end, strand, type, name):
     58..74      -  protein_bind   lac operator: The lac repressor binds to the lac operator to inhibit transcription in E. coli. This inhibition can be relieved by adding lactose or isopropyl-β-D-thiogalactopyranoside (IPTG). lac repressor encoded by lacI
     82..112     -  promoter       lac promoter: promoter for the E. coli lac operon
    127..148     -  protein_bind   CAP binding site: CAP binding activates transcription in the presence of cAMP. E. coli catabolite activator protein
    161..253     -  CDS            lacI (fragment): lac repressor; lacI; The lac repressor binds to the lac operator to inhibit transcription in E. coli. This inhibition can be relieved by adding lactose or isopropyl-β-D-thiogalactopyranoside (IPTG).
    436..1024    -  rep_origin     ori: high-copy-number ColE1/pMB1/pBR322/pUC origin of replication
   1195..2055    -  CDS            AmpR: β-lactamase; bla; confers resistance to ampicillin, carbenicillin, and related antibiotics
   2056..2160    -  promoter       AmpR promoter: bla
   2255..2290    +  CDS            rop (fragment): Rop protein, which maintains plasmids at low copy number; rop
   2392..2491    +  misc_feature   bom (fragment): basis of mobility region from pBR322
   2497..2654    -  CDS            lacZα (fragment): LacZα fragment of β-galactosidase; lacZ fragment
   2670..2789    +  CDS            ESCA_CALVI (fragment): Protein inferred from homology: Swiss-Prot protein existence level 3. From Calliphora vicina (Blue blowfly) (Calliphora erythrocephala).
   3888..3908    +  CDS            capTEV™ (fragment): composite tag for in vivo biotinylation, TEV protease cleavage, and 6xHis tagging
   3922..3966    +  CDS            S-Tag: affinity and epitope tag derived from pancreatic ribonuclease A
   4057..4776    +  CDS            EGFP: the original enhanced GFP (Yang et al., 1996) mammalian codon-optimized
   4814..5399    +  misc_feature   IRES2: internal ribosome entry site (IRES) of the encephalomyocarditis virus (EMCV)
   5481..6284    +  CDS            NeoR/KanR: aminoglycoside phosphotransferase from Tn5; aph(3')-II (or nptII); confers resistance to neomycin, kanamycin, and G418 (Geneticin®)
   7134..21      +  misc_feature   MCS (fragment) (across the origin): pUC18/19 multiple cloning site
