[The description below was written by a language model from this plasmid's Addgene catalogue record and pLannotate feature annotations shown in this document.]
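Description:
pSNAI2-donor is a homology-directed repair template for CRISPR-mediated knock-in, built on the pUC19 cloning backbone and designed to tag the human transcription factor SNAI2 (also known as SLUG) with GFP at its endogenous locus. As a bacterial plasmid it replicates from the high-copy ColE1/pUC origin and is selected with ampicillin through the β-lactamase gene and its native promoter. Remnants of the pUC19 lac region (lac promoter and operator, CAP site, lacZα fragment and split multiple cloning site) flank the insert, which was assembled by Gibson cloning.

The payload consists of SNAI2 homology arms, amplified from K562 cell DNA, surrounding an EGFP-IRES-Neo cassette. In the annotated sequence, a roughly 1.2 kb stretch precedes the tag region. It is unannotated except for a short hit to an insect zinc-finger protein, which probably reflects homology to the SNAI2 coding sequence in the upstream arm. This stretch is followed by a short fragment matching part of a TEV-cleavage/His composite tag, an S-Tag, and then EGFP. An EMCV IRES next drives translation of the Tn5 neomycin phosphotransferase gene. No separate mammalian promoter is annotated for the cassette, so after correct integration both the tagged protein and the resistance marker would presumably be expressed from the endogenous SNAI2 transcript, allowing G418 selection of targeted cells. The unannotated sequence downstream of NeoR presumably corresponds to the second homology arm, though the arm boundaries and the tagged terminus are not stated. The donor is meant to be used with the companion guide plasmid pSNAI2.1.0-gDNA, producing cell lines in which GFP-tagged SNAI2 can be detected or captured.
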