Addgene plasmid #112378: pSNAI2-donor
Purpose: CRISPR donor plasmid to tag human transcription factor SNAI2 with GFP
Depositing lab: Kevin White. Depositing organization: University of Chicago.
Backbone
  Vector backbone: pUC19
  Vector type: CRISPR
Growth in bacteria
  Bacterial resistance: Ampicillin, 100 μg/mL
  Growth temperature: 37°C
  Growth strain: DH5alpha
  Copy number: High Copy
Gene/Insert
  Gene/Insert name: SNAI2 homology arms flanking EGFP-IRES-Neo cassette
  Species: H. sapiens (human)
  Entrez Gene: SNAI2 (a.k.a. SLUG, SLUGH, SLUGH1, SNAIL2, WS2D)
  Cloning method: Gibson Cloning
  Sequencing primers: 5′ M13pUC-fwd; 3′ M13pUC-rev
Terms and licenses: Academic/Nonprofit Terms; Industry Terms: Not Available to Industry
Depositor comments: Cloning source: K562. Use with plasmid pSNAI2.1.0-gDNA.
How to cite: pSNAI2-donor was a gift from Kevin White (Addgene plasmid # 112378 ; http://n2t.net/addgene:112378 ; RRID:Addgene_112378)
