LOCUS       Exported 7134 bp ds-DNA circular SYN 12-MAY-2021
DEFINITION  CRISPR donor plasmid to tag human transcription factor SNAI2 with
            GFP.
ACCESSION   .
VERSION     .
KEYWORDS    pSNAI2-donor
SOURCE      synthetic DNA construct
  ORGANISM  synthetic DNA construct
REFERENCE   1 (bases 1 to 7134)
  TITLE     White lab ENCODE plasmids to tag human transcription factors with
            GFP
REFERENCE   2 (bases 1 to 7134)
  AUTHORS   .
  TITLE     Direct Submission
  JOURNAL   Exported May 12, 2021 from SnapGene Server 1.1.58
            http://www.snapgene.com
FEATURES             Location/Qualifiers
     source          1..7134
                     /organism="synthetic DNA construct"
                     /mol_type="other DNA"
     primer_bind     complement(34..50)
                     /label=M13 rev
                     /note="common sequencing primer, one of multiple similar
                     variants"
     primer_bind     complement(34..50)
                     /label=M13 Reverse
                     /note="In lacZ gene. Also called M13-rev"
     primer_bind     complement(47..69)
                     /label=M13/pUC Reverse
                     /note="In lacZ gene"
     protein_bind    58..74
                     /label=lac operator
                     /bound_moiety="lac repressor encoded by lacI"
                     /note="The lac repressor binds to the lac operator to
                     inhibit transcription in E. coli. This inhibition can be
                     relieved by adding lactose or
                     isopropyl-beta-D-thiogalactopyranoside (IPTG)."
     promoter        complement(82..112)
                     /label=lac promoter
                     /note="promoter for the E. coli lac operon"
     protein_bind    127..148
                     /label=CAP binding site
                     /bound_moiety="E. coli catabolite activator protein"
                     /note="CAP binding activates transcription in the presence
                     of cAMP."
     primer_bind     complement(265..282)
                     /label=L4440
                     /note="L4440 vector, forward primer"
     rep_origin      complement(436..1024)
                     /direction=LEFT
                     /label=ori
                     /note="high-copy-number ColE1/pMB1/pBR322/pUC origin of
                     replication"
     primer_bind     complement(516..535)
                     /label=pBR322ori-F
                     /note="pBR322 origin, forward primer"
     CDS             complement(1195..2055)
                     /codon_start=1
                     /gene="bla"
                     /product="beta-lactamase"
                     /label=AmpR
                     /note="confers resistance to ampicillin, carbenicillin, and
                     related antibiotics"
                     /translation="MSIQHFRVALIPFFAAFCLPVFAHPETLVKVKDAEDQLGARVGYI
                     ELDLNSGKILESFRPEERFPMMSTFKVLLCGAVLSRIDAGQEQLGRRIHYSQNDLVEYS
                     PVTEKHLTDGMTVRELCSAAITMSDNTAANLLLTTIGGPKELTAFLHNMGDHVTRLDRW
                     EPELNEAIPNDERDTTMPVAMATTLRKLLTGELLTLASRQQLIDWMEADKVAGPLLRSA
                     LPAGWFIADKSGAGERGSRGIIAALGPDGKPSRIVVIYTTGSQATMDERNRQIAEIGAS
                     LIKHW"
     primer_bind     1818..1837
                     /label=Amp-R
                     /note="Ampicillin resistance gene, reverse primer"
     promoter        complement(2056..2160)
                     /gene="bla"
                     /label=AmpR promoter
     primer_bind     2228..2246
                     /label=pBRforEco
                     /note="pBR322 vectors, upsteam of EcoRI site, forward
                     primer"
     primer_bind     complement(2284..2306)
                     /label=pGEX 3'
                     /note="pGEX vectors, reverse primer"
     primer_bind     2406..2425
                     /label=pRS-marker
                     /note="pRS vectors, use to sequence yeast selectable
                     marker"
     primer_bind     2619..2641
                     /label=M13/pUC Forward
                     /note="In lacZ gene"
     primer_bind     2633..2650
                     /label=M13 Forward
                     /note="In lacZ gene. Also called M13-F20 or M13 (-21)
                     Forward"
     primer_bind     2634..2650
                     /label=M13 fwd
                     /note="common sequencing primer, one of multiple similar
                     variants"
     CDS             3889..3909
                     /codon_start=1
                     /product="tobacco etch virus (TEV) protease recognition and
                     cleavage site"
                     /label=TEV site
                     /translation="ENLYFQG"
     CDS             3922..3966
                     /codon_start=1
                     /product="affinity and epitope tag derived from pancreatic
                     ribonuclease A"
                     /label=S-Tag
                     /translation="KETAAAKFERQHMDS"
     CDS             4006..4029
                     /codon_start=1
                     /product="recognition and cleavage site for human
                     rhinovirus 3C and PreScission proteases"
                     /label=HRV 3C site
                     /translation="LEVLFQGP"
     CDS             4057..4776
                     /codon_start=1
                     /product="the original enhanced GFP (Yang et al., 1996)"
                     /label=EGFP
                     /note="mammalian codon-optimized"
                     /translation="MVSKGEELFTGVVPILVELDGDVNGHKFSVSGEGEGDATYGKLTL
                     KFICTTGKLPVPWPTLVTTLTYGVQCFSRYPDHMKQHDFFKSAMPEGYVQERTIFFKDD
                     GNYKTRAEVKFEGDTLVNRIELKGIDFKEDGNILGHKLEYNYNSHNVYIMADKQKNGIK
                     VNFKIRHNIEDGSVQLADHYQQNTPIGDGPVLLPDNHYLSTQSALSKDPNEKRDHMVLK
                     EFVTAAGITLGMDELYK"
     primer_bind     complement(4102..4123)
                     /label=EGFP-N
                     /note="EGFP, reverse primer"
     primer_bind     complement(4363..4382)
                     /label=EXFP-R
                     /note="For distinguishing EGFP variants, reverse primer"
     misc_feature    4814..5399
                     /label=IRES2
                     /note="internal ribosome entry site (IRES) of the
                     encephalomyocarditis virus (EMCV)"
     primer_bind     complement(4980..4997)
                     /label=IRES reverse
                     /note="IRES internal ribosome entry site, reverse primer.
                     Also called pCDH-rev"
     primer_bind     5207..5226
                     /label=IRES-F
                     /note="IRES internal ribosome entry site, forward primer"
     CDS             5481..6284
                     /codon_start=1
                     /gene="aph(3')-II (or nptII)"
                     /product="aminoglycoside phosphotransferase from Tn5"
                     /label=NeoR/KanR
                     /note="confers resistance to neomycin, kanamycin, and G418
                     (Geneticin(R))"
                     /translation="MGSAIEQDGLHAGSPAAWVERLFGYDWAQQTIGCSDAAVFRLSAQ
                     GRPVLFVKTDLSGALNELQDEAARLSWLATTGVPCAAVLDVVTEAGRDWLLLGEVPGQD
                     LLSSHLAPAEKVSIMADAMRRLHTLDPATCPFDHQAKHRIERARTRMEAGLVDQDDLDE
                     EHQGLAPAELFARLKARMPDGEDLVVTHGDACLPNIMVENGRFSGFIDCGRLGVADRYQ
                     DIALATRDIAEELGGEWADRFLVLYGIAAPDSQRIAFYRLLDEFF"
     primer_bind     complement(5544..5563)
                     /label=Neo-R
                     /note="Neomycin resistance gene, reverse primer"
     primer_bind     6154..6173
                     /label=Neo-F
                     /note="Neomycin resistance gene, forward primer"
ORIGIN
        1 gacctgcagg catgcaagct tggcgtaatc atggtcatag ctgtttcctg tgtgaaattg
       61 ttatccgctc acaattccac acaacatacg agccggaagc ataaagtgta aagcctgggg
      121 tgcctaatga gtgagctaac tcacattaat tgcgttgcgc tcactgcccg ctttccagtc
      181 gggaaacctg tcgtgccagc tgcattaatg aatcggccaa cgcgcgggga gaggcggttt
      241 gcgtattggg cgctcttccg cttcctcgct cactgactcg ctgcgctcgg tcgttcggct
      301 gcggcgagcg gtatcagctc actcaaaggc ggtaatacgg ttatccacag aatcagggga
      361 taacgcagga aagaacatgt gagcaaaagg ccagcaaaag gccaggaacc gtaaaaaggc
      421 cgcgttgctg gcgtttttcc ataggctccg cccccctgac gagcatcaca aaaatcgacg
      481 ctcaagtcag aggtggcgaa acccgacagg actataaaga taccaggcgt ttccccctgg
      541 aagctccctc gtgcgctctc ctgttccgac cctgccgctt accggatacc tgtccgcctt
      601 tctcccttcg ggaagcgtgg cgctttctca tagctcacgc tgtaggtatc tcagttcggt
      661 gtaggtcgtt cgctccaagc tgggctgtgt gcacgaaccc cccgttcagc ccgaccgctg
      721 cgccttatcc ggtaactatc gtcttgagtc caacccggta agacacgact tatcgccact
      781 ggcagcagcc actggtaaca ggattagcag agcgaggtat gtaggcggtg ctacagagtt
      841 cttgaagtgg tggcctaact acggctacac tagaagaaca gtatttggta tctgcgctct
      901 gctgaagcca gttaccttcg gaaaaagagt tggtagctct tgatccggca aacaaaccac
      961 cgctggtagc ggtggttttt ttgtttgcaa gcagcagatt acgcgcagaa aaaaaggatc
     1021 tcaagaagat cctttgatct tttctacggg gtctgacgct cagtggaacg aaaactcacg
     1081 ttaagggatt ttggtcatga gattatcaaa aaggatcttc acctagatcc ttttaaatta
     1141 aaaatgaagt tttaaatcaa tctaaagtat atatgagtaa acttggtctg acagttacca
     1201 atgcttaatc agtgaggcac ctatctcagc gatctgtcta tttcgttcat ccatagttgc
     1261 ctgactcccc gtcgtgtaga taactacgat acgggagggc ttaccatctg gccccagtgc
     1321 tgcaatgata ccgcgagacc cacgctcacc ggctccagat ttatcagcaa taaaccagcc
     1381 agccggaagg gccgagcgca gaagtggtcc tgcaacttta tccgcctcca tccagtctat
     1441 taattgttgc cgggaagcta gagtaagtag ttcgccagtt aatagtttgc gcaacgttgt
     1501 tgccattgct acaggcatcg tggtgtcacg ctcgtcgttt ggtatggctt cattcagctc
     1561 cggttcccaa cgatcaaggc gagttacatg atcccccatg ttgtgcaaaa aagcggttag
     1621 ctccttcggt cctccgatcg ttgtcagaag taagttggcc gcagtgttat cactcatggt
     1681 tatggcagca ctgcataatt ctcttactgt catgccatcc gtaagatgct tttctgtgac
     1741 tggtgagtac tcaaccaagt cattctgaga atagtgtatg cggcgaccga gttgctcttg
     1801 cccggcgtca atacgggata ataccgcgcc acatagcaga actttaaaag tgctcatcat
     1861 tggaaaacgt tcttcggggc gaaaactctc aaggatctta ccgctgttga gatccagttc
     1921 gatgtaaccc actcgtgcac ccaactgatc ttcagcatct tttactttca ccagcgtttc
     1981 tgggtgagca aaaacaggaa ggcaaaatgc cgcaaaaaag ggaataaggg cgacacggaa
     2041 atgttgaata ctcatactct tcctttttca atattattga agcatttatc agggttattg
     2101 tctcatgagc ggatacatat ttgaatgtat ttagaaaaat aaacaaatag gggttccgcg
     2161 cacatttccc cgaaaagtgc cacctgacgt ctaagaaacc attattatca tgacattaac
     2221 ctataaaaat aggcgtatca cgaggccctt tcgtctcgcg cgtttcggtg atgacggtga
     2281 aaacctctga cacatgcagc tcccggagac ggtcacagct tgtctgtaag cggatgccgg
     2341 gagcagacaa gcccgtcagg gcgcgtcagc gggtgttggc gggtgtcggg gctggcttaa
     2401 ctatgcggca tcagagcaga ttgtactgag agtgcaccat atgcggtgtg aaataccgca
     2461 cagatgcgta aggagaaaat accgcatcag gcgccattcg ccattcaggc tgcgcaactg
     2521 ttgggaaggg cgatcggtgc gggcctcttc gctattacgc cagctggcga aagggggatg
     2581 tgctgcaagg cgattaagtt gggtaacgcc agggttttcc cagtcacgac gttgtaaaac
     2641 gacggccagt gaattcgagc tcggtacccg gcgccctgaa gatgcatatt cggacccaca
     2701 cattaccttg tgtttgcaag atctgcggca aggcgttttc cagaccctgg ttgcttcaag
     2761 gacacattag aactcacacg ggtaagagaa aaaccatagg caggaatgtt actctgagat
     2821 acaatgaagc cctgggctgg ctgttggatt tgcatgaagt tgtgacatag tgcttttaat
     2881 gatggacagt cattgatagc tacttcctga ctactcaaaa agttgttagg gcacaaagtg
     2941 ctccatttct tgctaacaac ctctgctcca gggactgcaa acagcatgta gactttggaa
     3001 agtagattca gaaggtttgg tctcaaagat cagttagaaa atcaggaaag atgtgcttga
     3061 atgtgtgttc tgtgaaactg cccccagtaa tcagcaaata caaatgttgc tatcttaatc
     3121 aattgatttg gttaatagat gaaggctttt cctacagttt tctgttagtt acattcttgc
     3181 tctgatattt gtcacccgtg ggtgacttgg atagttgaaa ctaaatttac tttgcctctc
     3241 ttgctttgtt tggggatttt ttgctcctta atttcttatt cgtatcacag aattattctg
     3301 cagggtatca tggcacttag accaccttaa tcatagtaca gaaagaggga aaaggggaaa
     3361 tattgggaaa tgttgggagg tgctcaacat tagctgcatc tgctaaagca gaaagcttta
     3421 agaagtgaaa gtccaagaac tacgtaaatt atttctgtat gattggcagc agtaataata
     3481 ttcgtgtatg atttttaaat gcaatattca agtttatctt aaaaattcag gtatttttaa
     3541 aagtgtctat tatgagggat tttaatcagg ttttgctgct tctcattatt taagcaaaat
     3601 gtgattgact tttgttaaca tgattttact ttatgtttcc tctaaaaaca ctgactgtct
     3661 ttcttttttt ctcccactcc acccccaggg gagaagcctt tttcttgccc tcactgcaac
     3721 agagcatttg cagacaggtc aaatctgagg gctcatctgc agacccattc tgatgtaaag
     3781 aaataccagt gcaaaaactg ctccaaaacc ttctccagaa tgtctctcct gcacaaacat
     3841 gaggaatctg gctgctgtgt agcacacggg attccaacta ctgcaagcga gaatctttat
     3901 tttcagggcg ccgccaaatt caaagaaacc gctgctgcta aattcgaacg ccagcacatg
     3961 gacagcggag gtggaggttc gagcggtccc tcgggttcgt cgagcctgga agttctgttc
     4021 caggggcccc tgtcgtcgag cggtccctcg ggttcgatgg tgagcaaagg cgaggagctg
     4081 ttcaccgggg tggtgcccat cctggtcgag ctggacggcg acgtaaacgg ccacaagttc
     4141 agcgtgtccg gcgagggcga gggcgatgcc acctacggca agctgaccct gaagttcatc
     4201 tgcaccaccg gcaagctgcc cgtgccctgg cccaccctcg tgaccaccct gacctacggc
     4261 gtgcagtgct tcagccgcta ccccgaccac atgaagcagc acgacttctt caagtccgcc
     4321 atgcccgaag gctacgtcca ggagcgcacc atcttcttca aggacgacgg caactacaag
     4381 acccgcgccg aggtgaagtt cgagggcgac accctggtga accgcatcga gctgaagggc
     4441 atcgacttca aggaggacgg caacatcctg gggcacaagc tggagtacaa ctacaacagc
     4501 cacaacgtct atatcatggc cgacaagcag aagaacggca tcaaggtgaa cttcaagatc
     4561 cgccacaaca tcgaggacgg cagcgtgcag ctcgccgacc actaccagca gaacaccccc
     4621 atcggcgacg gccccgtgct gctgcccgac aaccactacc tgagcaccca gtccgccctg
     4681 agcaaagacc ccaacgagaa gcgcgatcac atggtcctta aggagttcgt gaccgccgcc
     4741 gggatcactc tcggcatgga cgagctgtac aagtaatgat ctagagtcga gttaattaag
     4801 aattccgccc ccccccctct ccctcccccc ccctaacgtt actggccgaa gccgcttgga
     4861 ataaggccgg tgtgcgtttg tctatatgtt attttccacc atattgccgt cttttggcaa
     4921 tgtgagggcc cggaaacctg gccctgtctt cttgacgagc attcctaggg gtctttcccc
     4981 tctcgccaaa ggaatgcagg gtctgttgaa tgtcgtgaag gaagcagttc ctctggaagc
     5041 ttcttgaaga caaacaacgt ctgtagcgac cctttgcagg cagcggaacc ccccacctgg
     5101 cgacaggtgc ctctgcggcc aaaagccacg tgtataagat acacctgcaa aggcggcaca
     5161 accccagtgc cacgttgtga gttggatagt tgtggaaaga gtcaaatggc tctcctcaag
     5221 cgtattcaac aaggggctga aggatgccca gaaggtaccc cattgtatgg gatctgatct
     5281 ggggcctcgg tgcacatgct ttacatgtgt ttagtcgagg ttaaaaaaac gtctaggccc
     5341 cccgaaccac ggggacgtgg ttttcctttg aaaaacacga tgataatatg gccacaacct
     5401 gttacattgc acaagataaa aatatatcat cacgaacagt aaaactgtct gcttacataa
     5461 acagtaatac aaggggtgtt atgggatcgg ccattgaaca agatggattg cacgcaggtt
     5521 ctccggccgc ttgggtggag aggctattcg gctatgactg ggcacaacag acaatcggct
     5581 gctctgatgc cgccgtgttc cggctgtcag cgcaggggcg cccggttctt tttgtcaaga
     5641 ccgacctgtc cggtgccctg aatgaactgc aggacgaggc agcgcggcta tcgtggctgg
     5701 ccacgacggg cgttccttgc gcagctgtgc tcgacgttgt cactgaagcg ggaagggact
     5761 ggctgctatt gggcgaagtg ccggggcagg atctcctgtc atctcacctt gctcctgccg
     5821 agaaagtatc catcatggct gatgcaatgc ggcggctgca tacgcttgat ccggctacct
     5881 gcccattcga ccaccaagcg aaacatcgca tcgagcgagc acgtactcgg atggaagccg
     5941 gtcttgtcga tcaggatgat ctggacgaag agcatcaggg gctcgcgcca gccgaactgt
     6001 tcgccaggct caaggcgcgc atgcccgacg gcgaggatct cgtcgtgacc catggcgatg
     6061 cctgcttgcc gaatatcatg gtggaaaatg gccgcttttc tggattcatc gactgtggcc
     6121 ggctgggtgt ggcggaccgc tatcaggaca tagcgttggc tacccgtgat attgctgaag
     6181 agcttggcgg cgaatgggct gaccgcttcc tcgtgcttta cggtatcgcc gctcccgatt
     6241 cgcagcgcat cgccttctat cgccttcttg acgagttctt ctgagtcgtg acgcaatcaa
     6301 tgtttactcg aacagaatgc atttcttcac tccgaagcca aatgacaaat aaagtccaaa
     6361 ggcattttct cctgtgctga ccaaccaaat aatatgtata gacacacaca catatgcaca
     6421 cacacacaca cacacccaca gagagagagc tgcaagagca tggaattcat gtgtttaaag
     6481 ataatccttt ccatgtgaag tttaaaatta ctatatattt gctgatggct agattgagag
     6541 aataaaagac agtaaccttt ctcttcaaag ataaaatgaa aagcacattg catcttttct
     6601 tcctaaaaaa atgcaaagat ttacattgct gccaaatcat ttcaactgaa aagaacagta
     6661 ttgctttgta atagagtctg taataggatt tcccatagga agagatctgc cagacgcgaa
     6721 ctcaggtgcc ttaaaaagta ttccaagttt actccattac atgtcggttg tctggttgcc
     6781 attgttgaac taaagccttt ttttgattac ctgtagtgct ttaaagtata tttttaaaag
     6841 ggaggaaaaa aataacaaga acaaaacaca ggagaatgta ttaaaagtat ttttgttttg
     6901 ttttgttttt gccaattaac agtatgtgcc ttgggggagg agggaaagat tagctttgaa
     6961 cattcctggc gcatgctcca ttgtcttact attttaaaac attttaataa tttttgaaaa
     7021 ttaattaaag atgggaataa gtgcaaaaga ggattcttac aaattcatta atgtacttaa
     7081 actatttcaa atgcatacca caaatgcaat aatacaatac cccttccaag tgcc
//
